>Addgene plasmid #116378 | pHAGE-FGFR1-T695A | addgene full sequence | sequence record 252652 | Addgene NGS Result
TGGAAGGGCTAATTCACTCCCAAAGAAGACAAGATATCCTTGATCTGTGGATCTACCACACACAAGGCTA
CTTCCCTGATTAGCAGAACTACACACCAGGGCCAGGGGTCAGATATCCACTGACCTTTGGATGGTGCTAC
AAGCTAGTACCAGTTGAGCCAGATAAGGTAGAAGAGGCCAATAAAGGAGAGAACACCAGCTTGTTACACC
CTGTGAGCCTGCATGGGATGGATGACCCGGAGAGAGAAGTGTTAGAGTGGAGGTTTGACAGCCGCCTAGC
ATTTCATCACGTGGCCCGAGAGCTGCATCCGGAGTACTTCAAGAACTGCTGATATCGAGCTTGCTACAAG
GGACTTTCCGCTGGGGACTTTCCAGGGAGGCGTGGCCTGGGCGGGACTGGGGAGTGGCGAGCCCTCAGAT
CCTGCATATAAGCAGCTGCTTTTTGCCTGTACTGGGTCTCTCTGGTTAGACCAGATCTGAGCCTGGGAGC
TCTCTGGCTAACTAGGGAACCCACTGCTTAAGCCTCAATAAAGCTTGCCTTGAGTGCTTCAAGTAGTGTG
TGCCCGTCTGTTGTGTGACTCTGGTAACTAGAGATCCCTCAGACCCTTTTAGTCAGTGTGGAAAATCTCT
AGCAGTGGCGCCCGAACAGGGACTTGAAAGCGAAAGGGAAACCAGAGGAGCTCTCTCGACGCAGGACTCG
GCTTGCTGAAGCGCGCACGGCAAGAGGCGAGGGGCGGCGACTGGTGAGTACGCCAAAAATTTTGACTAGC
GGAGGCTAGAAGGAGAGAGATGGGTGCGAGAGCGTCAGTATTAAGCGGGGGAGAATTAGATCGCGATGGG
AAAAAATTCGGTTAAGGCCAGGGGGAAAGAAAAAATATAAATTAAAACATATAGTATGGGCAAGCAGGGA
GCTAGAACGATTCGCAGTTAATCCTGGCCTGTTAGAAACATCAGAAGGCTGTAGACAAATACTGGGACAG
CTACAACCATCCCTTCAGACAGGATCAGAAGAACTTAGATCATTATATAATACAGTAGCAACCCTCTATT
GTGTGCATCAAAGGATAGAGATAAAAGACACCAAGGAAGCTTTAGACAAGATAGAGGAAGAGCAAAACAA
AAGTAAGACCACCGCACAGCAAGCGGCCGGCCGCTGATCTTCAGACCTGGAGGAGGAGATATGAGGGACA
ATTGGAGAAGTGAATTATATAAATATAAAGTAGTAAAAATTGAACCATTAGGAGTAGCACCCACCAAGGC
AAAGAGAAGAGTGGTGCAGAGAGAAAAAAGAGCAGTGGGAATAGGAGCTTTGTTCCTTGGGTTCTTGGGA
GCAGCAGGAAGCACTATGGGCGCAGCGTCAATGACGCTGACGGTACAGGCCAGACAATTATTGTCTGGTA
TAGTGCAGCAGCAGAACAATTTGCTGAGGGCTATTGAGGCGCAACAGCATCTGTTGCAACTCACAGTCTG
GGGCATCAAGCAGCTCCAGGCAAGAATCCTGGCTGTGGAAAGATACCTAAAGGATCAACAGCTCCTGGGG
ATTTGGGGTTGCTCTGGAAAACTCATTTGCACCACTGCTGTGCCTTGGAATGCTAGTTGGAGTAATAAAT
CTCTGGAACAGATTTGGAATCACACGACCTGGATGGAGTGGGACAGAGAAATTAACAATTACACAAGCTT
AATACACTCCTTAATTGAAGAATCGCAAAACCAGCAAGAAAAGAATGAACAAGAATTATTGGAATTAGAT
AAATGGGCAAGTTTGTGGAATTGGTTTAACATAACAAATTGGCTGTGGTATATAAAATTATTCATAATGA
TAGTAGGAGGCTTGGTAGGTTTAAGAATAGTTTTTGCTGTACTTTCTATAGTGAATAGAGTTAGGCAGGG
ATATTCACCATTATCGTTTCAGACCCACCTCCCAACCCCGAGGGGACCCGACAGGCCCGAAGGAATAGAA
GAAGAAGGTGGAGAGAGAGACAGAGACAGATCCATTCGATTAGTGAACGGATCTCGACGGTATCGCCGAA
TTCACAAATGGCAGTATTCATCCACAATTTTAAAAGAAAAGGGGGGATTGGGGGGTACAGTGCAGGGGAA
AGAATAGTAGACATAATAGCAACAGACATACAAACTAAAGAATTACAAAAACAAATTACAAAAATTCAAA
ATTTTCGGGTTTATTACAGGGACAGCAGAGATCCAGTTTGGACTAGTCGTGAGGCTCCGGTGCCCGTCAG
TGGGCAGAGCGCACATCGCCCACAGTCCCCGAGAAGTTGGGGGGAGGGGTCGGCAATTGAACCGGTGCCT
AGAGAAGGTGGCGCGGGGTAAACTGGGAAAGTGATGTCGTGTACTGGCTCCGCCTTTTTCCCGAGGGTGG
GGGAGAACCGTATATAAGTGCAGTAGTCGCCGTGAACGTTCTTTTTCGCAACGGGTTTGCCGCCAGAACA
CAGGTAAGTGCCGTGTGTGGTTCCCGCGGGCCTGGCCTCTTTACGGGTTATGGCCCTTGCGTGCCTTGAA
TTACTTCCACCTGGCTGCAGTACGTGATTCTTGATCCCGAGCTTCGGGTTGGAAGTGGGTGGGAGAGTTC
GAGGCCTTGCGCTTAAGGAGCCCCTTCGCCTCGTGCTTGAGTTGAGGCCTGGCCTGGGCGCTGGGGCCGC
CGCGTGCGAATCTGGTGGCACCTTCGCGCCTGTCTCGCTGCTTTCGATAAGTCTCTAGCCATTTAAAATT
TTTGATGACCTGCTGCGACGCTTTTTTTCTGGCAAGATAGTCTTGTAAATGCGGGCCAAGATCTGCACAC
TGGTATTTCGGTTTTTGGGGCCGCGGGCGGCGACGGGGCCCGTGCGTCCCAGCGCACATGTTCGGCGAGG
CGGGGCCTGCGAGCGCGGCCACCGAGAATCGGACGGGGGTAGTCTCAAGCTGGCCGGCCTGCTCTGGTGC
CTGGCCTCGCGCCGCCGTGTATCGCCCCGCCCTGGGCGGCAAGGCTGGCCCGGTCGGCACCAGTTGCGTG
AGCGGAAAGATGGCCGCTTCCCGGCCCTGCTGCAGGGAGCTCAAAATGGAGGACGCGGCGCTCGGGAGAG
CGGGCGGGTGAGTCACCCACACAAAGGAAAAGGGCCTTTCCGTCCTCAGCCGTCGCTTCATGTGACTCCA
CGGAGTACCGGGCGCCGTCCAGGCACCTCGATTAGTTCTCGAGCTTTTGGAGTACGTCGTCTTTAGGTTG
GGGGGAGGGGTTTTATGCGATGGAGTTTCCCCACACTGAGTGGGTGGAGACTGAAGTTAGGCCAGCTTGG
CACTTGATGTAATTCTCCTTGGAATTTGCCCTTTTTGAGTTTGGATCTTGGTTCATTCTCAAGCCTCAGA
CAGTGGTTCAAAGTTTTTTTCTTCCATTTCAGGTGTCGTGAAGCGGCCCTGCAGATATCAACAAGTTTGT
ACAAAAAAGCAGGCACCATGTGGAGCTGGAAGTGCCTCCTCTTCTGGGCTGTGCTGGTCACAGCCACACT
CTGCACCGCTAGGCCGTCCCCGACCTTGCCTGAACAAGCCCAGCCCTGGGGAGCCCCTGTGGAAGTGGAG
TCCTTCCTGGTTCACCCCGGTGACCTGCTGCAGCTTCGCTGTCGGCTGCGGGACGATGTGCAGAGCATCA
ACTGGCTGCGGGACGGGGTGCAGCTGGCGGAAAGCAACCGCACCCGCATCACAGGGGAGGAGGTGGAGGT
GCAGGACTCCGTGCCCGCAGACTCCGGCCTCTATGCTTGCGTAACCAGCAGCCCCTCGGGCAGTGACACC
ACCTACTTCTCCGTCAATGTTTCAGATGCTCTCCCCTCCTCGGAGGATGATGATGATGATGATGACTCCT
CTTCAGAGGAGAAAGAAACAGATAACACCAAACCAAACCCCGTAGCTCCATATTGGACATCCCCAGAAAA
GATGGAAAAGAAATTGCATGCAGTGCCGGCTGCCAAGACAGTGAAGTTCAAATGCCCTTCCAGTGGGACC
CCAAACCCCACACTGCGCTGGTTGAAAAATGGCAAAGAATTCAAACCTGACCACAGAATTGGAGGCTACA
AGGTCCGTTATGCCACCGGGAGCATCATAATGGACTCTGTGGTGCCCTCTGACAAGGGCAACTACACCTG
CATTGTGGAGAATGAGTACGGCAGCATCAACCACACATACCAGCTGGATGTCGTGGAGCGGTCCCCTCAC
CGGCCCATCCTGCAAGCAGGGTTGCCCGCCAACAAAACAGTGGCCCTGGGTAGCAACGTGGAGTTCATGT
GTAAGGTGTACAGTGACCCGCAGCCGCACATCCAGTGGCTAAAGCACATCGAGGTGAATGGGAGCAAGAT
TGGCCCAGACAACCTGCCTTATGTCCAGATCTTGAAGACTGCTGGAGTTAATACCACCGACAAAGAGATG
GAGGTGCTTCACTTAAGAAATGTCTCCTTTGAGGACGCAGGGGAGTATACGTGCTTGGCGGGTAACTCTA
TCGGACTCTCCCATCACTCTGCATGGTTGACCGTTCTGGAAGCCCTGGAAGAGAGGCCGGCAGTGATGAC
CTCGCCCCTGTACCTGGAGATCATCATCTATTGCACAGGGGCCTTCCTCATCTCCTGCATGGTGGGGTCG
GTCATCGTCTACAAGATGAAGAGTGGTACCAAGAAGAGTGACTTCCACAGCCAGATGGCTGTGCACAAGC
TGGCCAAGAGCATCCCTCTGCGCAGACAGGTAACAGTGTCTGCTGACTCCAGTGCATCCATGAACTCTGG
GGTTCTTCTGGTTCGGCCATCACGGCTCTCCTCCAGTGGGACTCCCATGCTAGCAGGGGTCTCTGAGTAT
GAGCTTCCCGAAGACCCTCGCTGGGAGCTGCCTCGGGACAGACTGGTCTTAGGCAAACCCCTGGGAGAGG
GCTGCTTTGGGCAGGTGGTGTTGGCAGAGGCTATCGGGCTGGACAAGGACAAACCCAACCGTGTGACCAA
AGTGGCTGTGAAGATGTTGAAGTCGGACGCAACAGAGAAAGACTTGTCAGACCTGATCTCAGAAATGGAG
ATGATGAAGATGATCGGGAAGCATAAGAATATCATCAACCTGCTGGGGGCCTGCACGCAGGATGGTCCCT
TGTATGTCATCGTGGAGTATGCCTCCAAGGGCAACCTGCGGGAGTACCTGCAGGCCCGGAGGCCCCCAGG
GCTGGAATACTGCTACAACCCCAGCCACAACCCAGAGGAGCAGCTCTCCTCCAAGGACCTGGTGTCCTGC
GCCTACCAGGTGGCCCGAGGCATGGAGTATCTGGCCTCCAAGAAGTGCATACACCGAGACCTGGCAGCCA
GGAATGTCCTGGTGACAGAGGACAATGTGATGAAGATAGCAGACTTTGGCCTCGCACGGGACATTCACCA
CATCGACTACTATAAAAAGACAACCAACGGCCGACTGCCTGTGAAGTGGATGGCACCCGAGGCATTATTT
GACCGGATCTACACCCACCAGAGTGATGTGTGGTCTTTCGGGGTGCTCCTGTGGGAGATCTTCGCTCTGG
GCGGCTCCCCATACCCCGGTGTGCCTGTGGAGGAACTTTTCAAGCTGCTGAAGGAGGGTCACCGCATGGA
CAAGCCCAGTAACTGCACCAACGAGCTGTACATGATGATGCGGGACTGCTGGCATGCAGTGCCCTCACAG
AGACCCACCTTCAAGCAGCTGGTGGAAGACCTGGACCGCATCGTGGCCTTGACCTCCAACCAGGAGTACC
TGGACCTGTCCATGCCCCTGGACCAGTACTCCCCCAGCTTTCCCGACACCCGGAGCTCTACGTGCTCCTC
AGGGGAGGATTCCGTCTTCTCTCATGAGCCGCTGCCCGAGGAGCCCTGCCTGCCCCGACACCCAGCCCAG
CTTGCCAATGGCGGACTCAAACGCCGCTAGAACCCAGCTTTCTTGTACAAAGTGGTGATATCCAATTAAC
CCTCACTAAAGGATGAAAGATTTAGTTGTGAGATATCCCTATAGTGAGTCGTATTACCACCCAACTTTTC
TATACAAAGTGGTTGATATCCAGCACAGTGGCGGCCGCTCGAGTCTAGAGGGCCCGCGGTTCGAAGGTAA
GCCTATCCCTAACCCTCTCCTCGGTCTCGATTCTACGCGTACCGGTTAGTAATGAGATCCCTCCCCCCCC
CCTAACGTTACTGGCCGAAGCCGCTTGGAATAAGGCCGGTGTGCGTTTGTCTATATGTTATTTTCCACCA
TATTGCCGTCTTTTGGCAATGTGAGGGCCCGGAAACCTGGCCCTGTCTTCTTGACGAGCATTCCTAGGGG
TCTTTCCCCTCTCGCCAAAGGAATGCAAGGTCTGTTGAATGTCGTGAAGGAAGCAGTTCCTCTGGAAGCT
TCTTGAAGACAAACAACGTCTGTAGCGACCCTTTGCAGGCAGCGGAACCCCCCACCTGGCGACAGGTGCC
TCTGCGGCCAAAAGCCACGTGTATAAGATACACCTGCAAAGGCGGCACAACCCCAGTGCCACGTTGTGAG
TTGGATAGTTGTGGAAAGAGTCAAATGGCTCTCCTCAAGCGTATTCAACAAGGGGCTGAAGGATGCCCAG
AAGGTACCCCATTGTATGGGATCTGATCTGGGGCCTCGGTGCACATGCTTTACATGTGTTTAGTCGAGGT
TAAAAAAACGTCTAGGCCCCCCGAACCACGGGGACGTGGTTTTCCTTTGAAAAACACGATGATAATATGG
CCACACATATGACCGAGTACAAGCCCACGGTGCGCCTCGCCACCCGCGACGACGTCCCCAGGGCCGTACG
CACCCTCGCCGCCGCGTTCGCCGACTACCCCGCCACGCGCCACACCGTCGATCCGGACCGCCACATCGAG
CGGGTCACCGAGCTGCAAGAACTCTTCCTCACGCGCGTCGGGCTCGACATCGGCAAGGTGTGGGTCGCGG
ACGACGGCGCCGCGGTGGCGGTCTGGACCACGCCGGAGAGCGTCGAAGCGGGGGCGGTGTTCGCCGAGAT
CGGCCCGCGCATGGCCGAGTTGAGCGGTTCCCGGCTGGCCGCGCAGCAACAGATGGAAGGCCTCCTGGCG
CCGCACCGGCCCAAGGAGCCCGCGTGGTTCCTGGCCACCGTCGGCGTCTCGCCCGACCACCAGGGCAAGG
GTCTGGGCAGCGCCGTCGTGCTCCCCGGAGTGGAGGCGGCCGAGCGCGCCGGGGTGCCCGCCTTCCTGGA
GACCTCCGCGCCCCGCAACCTCCCCTTCTACGAGCGGCTCGGCTTCACCGTCACCGCCGACGTCGAGGTG
CCCGAAGGACCGCGCACCTGGTGCATGACCCGCAAGCCCGGTGCCTAAATCGATAGATCCTAATCAACCT
CTGGATTACAAAATTTGTGAAAGATTGACTGGTATTCTTAACTATGTTGCTCCTTTTACGCTATGTGGAT
ACGCTGCTTTAATGCCTTTGTATCATGCTATTGCTTCCCGTATGGCTTTCATTTTCTCCTCCTTGTATAA
ATCCTGGTTGCTGTCTCTTTATGAGGAGTTGTGGCCCGTTGTCAGGCAACGTGGCGTGGTGTGCACTGTG
TTTGCTGACGCAACCCCCACTGGTTGGGGCATTGCCACCACCTGTCAGCTCCTTTCCGGGACTTTCGCTT
TCCCCCTCCCTATTGCCACGGCGGAACTCATCGCCGCCTGCCTTGCCCGCTGCTGGACAGGGGCTCGGCT
GTTGGGCACTGACAATTCCGTGGTGTTGTCGGGGAAATCATCGTCCTTTCCTTGGCTGCTCGCCTGTGTT
GCCACCTGGATTCTGCGCGGGACGTCCTTCTGCTACGTCCCTTCGGCCCTCAATCCAGCGGACCTTCCTT
CCCGCGGCCTGCTGCCGGCTCTGCGGCCTCTTCCGCGTCTTCGCCTTCGCCCTCAGACGAGTCGGATCTC
CCTTTGGGCCGCCTCCCCGCCTGAGATCCTTTAAGACCAATGACTTACAAGGCAGCTGTAGATCTTAGCC
ACTTTTTAAAAGAAAAGGGGGGACTGGAAGGGCTAATTCACTCCCAACGAAGACAAGATCTGCTTTTTGC
TTGTACTGGGTCTCTCTGGTTAGACCAGATCTGAGCCTGGGAGCTCTCTGGCTAACTAGGGAACCCACTG
CTTAAGCCTCAATAAAGCTTGCCTTGAGTGCTTCAAGTAGTGTGTGCCCGTCTGTTGTGTGACTCTGGTA
ACTAGAGATCCCTCAGACCCTTTTAGTCAGTGTGGAAAATCTCTAGCAGTAGTAGTTCATGTCATCTTAT
TATTCAGTATTTATAACTTGCAAAGAAATGAATATCAGAGAGTGAGAGGCCCGGGTTAATTAAGGAAAGG
GCTAGATCATTCTTGAAGACGAAAGGGCCTCGTGATACGCCTATTTTTATAGGTTAATGTCATGATAATA
ATGGTTTCTTAGACGTCAGGTGGCACTTTTCGGGGAAATGTGCGCGGAACCCCTATTTGTTTATTTTTCT
AAATACATTCAAATATGTATCCGCTCATGAGACAATAACCCTGATAAATGCTTCAATAATATTGAAAAAG
GAAGAGTATGAGTATTCAACATTTCCGTGTCGCCCTTATTCCCTTTTTTGCGGCATTTTGCCTTCCTGTT
TTTGCTCACCCAGAAACGCTGGTGAAAGTAAAAGATGCTGAAGATCAGTTGGGTGCACGAGTGGGTTACA
TCGAACTGGATCTCAACAGCGGTAAGATCCTTGAGAGTTTTCGCCCCGAAGAACGTTTTCCAATGATGAG
CACTTTTAAAGTTCTGCTATGTGGCGCGGTATTATCCCGTGTTGACGCCGGGCAAGAGCAACTCGGTCGC
CGCATACACTATTCTCAGAATGACTTGGTTGAGTACTCACCAGTCACAGAAAAGCATCTTACGGATGGCA
TGACAGTAAGAGAATTATGCAGTGCTGCCATAACCATGAGTGATAACACTGCGGCCAACTTACTTCTGAC
AACGATCGGAGGACCGAAGGAGCTAACCGCTTTTTTGCACAACATGGGGGATCATGTAACTCGCCTTGAT
CGTTGGGAACCGGAGCTGAATGAAGCCATACCAAACGACGAGCGTGACACCACGATGCCTGTAGCAATGG
CAACAACGTTGCGCAAACTATTAACTGGCGAACTACTTACTCTAGCTTCCCGGCAACAATTAATAGACTG
GATGGAGGCGGATAAAGTTGCAGGACCACTTCTGCGCTCGGCCCTTCCGGCTGGCTGGTTTATTGCTGAT
AAATCTGGAGCCGGTGAGCGTGGGTCTCGCGGTATCATTGCAGCACTGGGGCCAGATGGTAAGCCCTCCC
GTATCGTAGTTATCTACACGACGGGGAGTCAGGCAACTATGGATGAACGAAATAGACAGATCGCTGAGAT
AGGTGCCTCACTGATTAAGCATTGGTAACTGTCAGACCAAGTTTACTCATATATACTTTAGATTGATTTA
AAACTTCATTTTTAATTTAAAAGGATCTAGGTGAAGATCCTTTTTGATAATCTCATGACCAAAATCCCTT
AACGTGAGTTTTCGTTCCACTGAGCGTCAGACCCCGTAGAAAAGATCAAAGGATCTTCTTGAGATCCTTT
TTTTCTGCGCGTAATCTGCTGCTTGCAAACAAAAAAACCACCGCTACCAGCGGTGGTTTGTTTGCCGGAT
CAAGAGCTACCAACTCTTTTTCCGAAGGTAACTGGCTTCAGCAGAGCGCAGATACCAAATACTGTTCTTC
TAGTGTAGCCGTAGTTAGGCCACCACTTCAAGAACTCTGTAGCACCGCCTACATACCTCGCTCTGCTAAT
CCTGTTACCAGTGGCTGCTGCCAGTGGCGATAAGTCGTGTCTTACCGGGTTGGACTCAAGACGATAGTTA
CCGGATAAGGCGCAGCGGTCGGGCTGAACGGGGGGTTCGTGCACACAGCCCAGCTTGGAGCGAACGACCT
ACACCGAACTGAGATACCTACAGCGTGAGCTATGAGAAAGCGCCACGCTTCCCGAAGGGAGAAAGGCGGA
CAGGTATCCGGTAAGCGGCAGGGTCGGAACAGGAGAGCGCACGAGGGAGCTTCCAGGGGGAAACGCCTGG
TATCTTTATAGTCCTGTCGGGTTTCGCCACCTCTGACTTGAGCGTCGATTTTTGTGATGCTCGTCAGGGG
GGCGGAGCCTATGGAAAAACGCCAGCAACGCGGCCTTTTTACGGTTCCTGGCCTTTTGCTGGCCTTTTGC
TCACATGTTCTTTCCTGCGTTATCCCCTGATTCTGTGGATAACCGTATTACCGCCTTTGAGTGAGCTGAT
ACCGCTCGCCGCAGCCGAACGACCGAGCGCAGCGAGTCAGTGAGCGAGGAAGCGGAAGAGCGCCCAATAC
GCAAACCGCCTCTCCCCGCGCGTTGGCCGATTCATTAATGCAGCAAGCTCATGGCTGACTAATTTTTTTT
ATTTATGCAGAGGCCGAGGCCGCCTCGGCCTCTGAGCTATTCCAGAAGTAGTGAGGAGGCTTTTTTGGAG
GCCTAGGCTTTTGCAAAAAGCTCCCCGTGGCACGACAGGTTTCCCGACTGGAAAGCGGGCAGTGAGCGCA
ACGCAATTAATGTGAGTTAGCTCACTCATTAGGCACCCCAGGCTTTACACTTTATGCTTCCGGCTCGTAT
GTTGTGTGGAATTGTGAGCGGATAACAATTTCACACAGGAAACAGCTATGACATGATTACGAATTTCACA
AATAAAGCATTTTTTTCACTGCATTCTAGTTGTGGTTTGTCCAAACTCATCAATGTATCTTATCATGTCT
GGATCAACTGGATAACTCAAGCTAACCAAAATCATCCCAAACTTCCCACCCCATACCCTATTACCACTGC
CAATTACCTGTGGTTTCATTTACTCTAAACCTGTGATTCCTCTGAATTATTTTCATTTTAAAGAAATTGT
ATTTGTTAAATATGTACTACAAACTTAGTAGT
Features (pLannotate 1.2.2; 30 found; start..end, strand, type, name):
    377..634     +  LTR            5' LTR (truncated): truncated 5' long terminal repeat (LTR) from HIV-1
    681..806     +  misc_feature   HIV-1 Ψ: packaging signal of human immunodeficiency virus type 1
    790..1128    +  CDS            HIV-1 gag (fragment): gag protein from human immunodeficiency virus 1; gag
   1303..1536    +  misc_feature   RRE: The Rev response element (RRE) of HIV-1 allows for Rev-dependent mRNA export from the nucleus to the cytoplasm.
   1913..2013    +  CDS            Rev (fragment): human immunodeficiency virus 1 (HIV-1) Rev protein; rev; enhances nuclear export of unspliced and incompletely spliced viral mRNAs
   2058..2175    +  misc_feature   cPPT/CTS: central polypurine tract and central termination sequence of HIV-1
   2223..3401    +  promoter       EF-1α promoter: strong constitutive promoter for human elongation factor EF-1α
   3422..3442    +  protein_bind   attB1: mutant version of attB; core recombination site for the Gateway® BP reaction BP Clonase™
   3448..5907    +  CDS            FGFR1: FGFR1_HUMAN - Also known as BFGFR, CEK, FGFBR, FLG, FLT2, HBGFR. Experimental evidence at protein level: Swiss-Prot protein existence level 1. Tyrosine-protein kinase that acts as cell-surface receptor for fibroblast growth factors and plays an essential role in the regulation of embryonic development, cell proliferation, differentiation and migration. Required for normal mesoderm patterning and correct axial organization during embryonic development, normal skeletogenesis and normal development of the gonadotropin-releasing hormone (GnRH) neuronal system. Phosphorylates PLCG1, FRS2, GAB1 and
   5912..5936    -  protein_bind   attB2: mutant version of attB; recombination site for the Gateway® BP reaction BP Clonase™
   5944..5962    +  promoter       T3 promoter: promoter for bacteriophage T3 RNA polymerase
   5988..6006    -  promoter       T7 promoter: promoter for bacteriophage T7 RNA polymerase
   6012..6030    -  protein_bind   attB4 (fragment): mutant version of attB; core recombination site for the Gateway® BP reaction BP Clonase™
   6086..6127    +  CDS            V5 tag: epitope tag from simian virus 5
   6253..6715    +  misc_feature   IRES: internal ribosome entry site (IRES) of the encephalomyocarditis virus (EMCV)
   6729..7326    +  CDS            PuroR (fragment): puromycin N-acetyltransferase; pac from Streptomyces; confers resistance to puromycin
   7342..7930    +  misc_feature   WPRE: woodchuck hepatitis virus posttranscriptional regulatory element
   7938..8003    +  CDS            nef (fragment): NEF_HV1Z2 - Experimental evidence at protein level: Swiss-Prot protein existence level 1. Extracellular Nef protein targets CD4(+) T-lymphocytes for apoptosis by interacting with CXCR4 surface receptors. From Human immunodeficiency virus type 1 group M subtype D (isolate Z2/CDC-Z34) (HIV-1).
   8005..8238    +  LTR            3' LTR (ΔU3): self-inactivating 3' long terminal repeat (LTR) from HIV-1
   8443..8547    +  promoter       AmpR promoter: bla
   8548..9408    +  CDS            AmpR: β-lactamase; bla; confers resistance to ampicillin, carbenicillin, and related antibiotics
   9579..10167   +  rep_origin     ori: high-copy-number ColE1/pMB1/pBR322/pUC origin of replication
  10350..10404   +  CDS            lacI (fragment): lac repressor; lacI; The lac repressor binds to the lac operator to inhibit transcription in E. coli. This inhibition can be relieved by adding lactose or isopropyl-β-D-thiogalactopyranoside (IPTG).
  10410..10503   +  rep_origin     SV40 ori (fragment): SV40 origin of replication
  10528..10565   +  CDS            lacI (fragment): lac repressor; lacI; The lac repressor binds to the lac operator to inhibit transcription in E. coli. This inhibition can be relieved by adding lactose or isopropyl-β-D-thiogalactopyranoside (IPTG).
  10578..10599   +  protein_bind   CAP binding site: CAP binding activates transcription in the presence of cAMP. E. coli catabolite activator protein
  10614..10644   +  promoter       lac promoter: promoter for the E. coli lac operon
  10648..10670   +  protein_bind   lac operator (fragment): The lac repressor binds to the lac operator to inhibit transcription in E. coli. This inhibition can be relieved by adding lactose or isopropyl-β-D-thiogalactopyranoside (IPTG). lac repressor encoded by lacI
  10702..10785   +  polyA_signal   SV40 poly(A) signal (fragment): SV40 polyadenylation signal
  10952..329     +  CDS            nef (fragment) (across the origin): NEF_HV1BR - Experimental evidence at protein level: Swiss-Prot protein existence level 1. Extracellular Nef protein targets CD4(+) T-lymphocytes for apoptosis by interacting with CXCR4 surface receptors (PubMed:14990729). From Human immunodeficiency virus type 1 group M subtype B (isolate BRU/LAI) (HIV-1).
