[The description below was written by a language model from this plasmid's Addgene catalogue record and pLannotate feature annotations shown in this document.]
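Description:
pHAGE-FGFR1-T695A is an HIV-1-derived lentiviral expression plasmid of about 11 kb, built on the pHAGE backbone to deliver a point-mutant form of human FGFR1, the receptor tyrosine kinase for fibroblast growth factors. In bacteria it is maintained through a high-copy ColE1/pUC-type origin and selected with ampicillin via the β-lactamase gene. The viral portion carries a truncated 5' LTR, the Ψ packaging signal with an adjoining gag fragment, the Rev response element for Rev-dependent nuclear export of the genomic RNA, and the cPPT/CTS element, which aids nuclear import of the reverse-transcribed genome. The 3' LTR has a U3 deletion, so integrated proviruses are self-inactivating. The plasmid supplies no functional viral structural or enzymatic genes, so these must be provided in trans for packaging.

Between the LTRs, the strong constitutive human EF-1α promoter drives the FGFR1 T695A open reading frame, which is flanked by attB1 and attB2 sites left by Gateway recombination. Downstream lie short T3 and T7 promoter sequences, an attB4 fragment and an annotated V5 epitope tag. The record does not indicate whether the tag is fused in frame to the receptor. An EMCV IRES then allows translation of puromycin N-acetyltransferase from the same transcript, linking puromycin selection of transduced cells to transgene expression, and a WPRE enhances transcript expression. The remaining lac, SV40 and nef fragments are backbone remnants. The stated purpose is lentiviral expression of FGFR1 T695A, and the associated study concerns systematic functional annotation of somatic mutations in cancer, which suggests use for stable expression of this variant in mammalian cells to assess its functional effect.
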