Addgene plasmid #116378: pHAGE-FGFR1-T695A
Purpose: Lentiviral expression of FGFR1 T695A
Depositing lab: Gordon Mills & Kenneth Scott. Publication: Systematic Functional Annotation of Somatic Mutations in Cancer. Ng PK, Li J, Jeong KJ, Shao S, Chen H, Tsang YH, Sengupta S, Wang Z, Bhavana VH, Tran R, Soewito S, Minussi DC, Moreno D, Kong K, Dogruluk T, Lu H, Gao J, Tokheim C, Zhou DC, Johnson AM, Zeng J, Ip CKM, Ju Z, Wester M, Yu S, Li Y, Vellano CP, Schultz N, Karchin R, Ding L, Lu Y, Cheung LWT, Chen K, Shaw KR, Meric-Bernstam F, Scott KL, Yi S, Sahni N, Liang H, Mills GB. Cancer Cell. 2018 Mar 12;33(3):450-462.e10. doi: 10.1016/j.ccell.2018.01.021. PubMed 29533785.
Backbone
  Vector backbone: pHAGE
  Vector type: Lentiviral
Growth in bacteria
  Bacterial resistance: Ampicillin, 100 μg/mL
  Growth temperature: 37°C
  Growth strain: Stbl3
  Copy number: High Copy
Gene/Insert
  Gene/Insert name: FGFR1
  Species: H. sapiens (human)
  Mutation: T695A
  Entrez Gene: FGFR1 (a.k.a. BFGFR, CD331, CEK, ECCL, FGFBR, FGFR-1, FLG, FLT-2, FLT2, HBGFR, HH2, HRTFDS, KAL2, N-SAM, OGD, bFGF-R-1)
  Cloning method: Gateway Cloning
Terms and licenses: Academic/Nonprofit Terms; Industry Terms: Not Available to Industry
How to cite: pHAGE-FGFR1-T695A was a gift from Gordon Mills & Kenneth Scott (Addgene plasmid # 116378)
