>Addgene plasmid #116378 | pHAGE-FGFR1-T695A | depositor partial sequence | sequence record 219252 | insert
ATGTGGAGCTGGAAGTGCCTCCTCTTCTGGGCTGTGCTGGTCACAGCCACACTCTGCACCGCTAGGCCGT
CCCCGACCTTGCCTGAACAAGCCCAGCCCTGGGGAGCCCCTGTGGAAGTGGAGTCCTTCCTGGTCCACCC
CGGTGACCTGCTGCAGCTTCGCTGTCGGCTGCGGGACGATGTGCAGAGCATCAACTGGCTGCGGGACGGG
GTGCAGCTGGCGGAAAGCAACCGCACCCGCATCACAGGGGAGGAGGTGGAGGTGCAGGACTCCGTGCCCG
CAGACTCCGGCCTCTATGCTTGCGTAACCAGCAGCCCCTCGGGCAGTGACACCACCTACTTCTCCGTCAA
TGTTTCAGATGCTCTCCCCTCCTCGGAGGATGATGATGATGATGATGACTCCTCTTCAGAGGAGAAAGAA
ACAGATAACACCAAACCAAACCCCGTAGCTCCATATTGGACATCCCCAGAAAAGATGGAAAAGAAATTGC
ATGCAGTGCCGGCTGCCAAGACAGTGAAGTTCAAATGCCCTTCCAGTGGGACCCCAAACCCCACACTGCG
CTGGTTGAAAAATGGCAAAGAATTCAAACCTGACCACAGAATTGGAGGCTACAAGGTCCGTTATGCCACC
GGGAGCATCATAATGGACTCTGTGGTGCCCTCTGACAAGGGCAACTACACCTGCATTGTGGAGAATGAGT
ACGGCAGCATCAACCACACATACCAGCTGGATGTCGTGGAGCGGTCCCCTCACCGGCCCATCCTGCAAGC
AGGGTTGCCCGCCAACAAAACAGTGGCCCTGGGTAGCAACGTGGAGTTCATGTGTAAGGTGTACAGTGAC
CCGCAGCCGCACATCCAGTGGCTAAAGCACATCGAGGTGAATGGGAGCAAGATTGGCCCAGACAACCTGC
CTTATGTCCAGATCTTGAAGACTGCTGGAGTTAATACCACCGACAAAGAGATGGAGGTGCTTCACTTAAG
AAATGTCTCCTTTGAGGACGCAGGGGAGTATACGTGCTTGGCGGGTAACTCTATCGGACTCTCCCATCAC
TCTGCATGGTTGACCGTTCTGGAAGCCCTGGAAGAGAGGCCGGCAGTGATGACCTCGCCCCTGTACCTGG
AGATCATCATCTATTGCACAGGGGCCTTCCTCATCTCCTGCATGGTGGGGTCGGTCATCGTCTACAAGAT
GAAGAGTGGTACCAAGAAGAGTGACTTCCACAGCCAGATGGCTGTGCACAAGCTGGCCAAGAGCATCCCT
CTGCGCAGACAGGTAACAGTGTCTGCTGACTCCAGTGCATCCATGAACTCTGGGGTTCTTCTGGTTCGGC
CATCACGGCTCTCCTCCAGTGGGACTCCCATGCTAGCAGGGGTCTCTGAGTATGAGCTTCCCGAAGACCC
TCGCTGGGAGCTGCCTCGGGACAGACTGGTCTTAGGCAAACCCCTGGGAGAGGGCTGCTTTGGGCAGGTG
GTGTTGGCAGAGGCTATCGGGCTGGACAAGGACAAACCCAACCGTGTGACCAAAGTGGCTGTGAAGATGT
TGAAGTCGGACGCAACAGAGAAAGACTTGTCAGACCTGATCTCAGAAATGGAGATGATGAAGATGATCGG
GAAGCATAAGAATATCATCAACCTGCTGGGGGCCTGCACGCAGGATGGTCCCTTGTATGTCATCGTGGAG
TATGCCTCCAAGGGCAACCTGCGGGAGTACCTGCAGGCCCGGAGGCCCCCAGGGCTGGAATACTGCTACA
ACCCCAGCCACAACCCAGAGGAGCAGCTCTCCTCCAAGGACCTGGTGTCCTGCGCCTACCAGGTGGCCCG
AGGCATGGAGTATCTGGCCTCCAAGAAGTGCATACACCGAGACCTGGCAGCCAGGAATGTCCTGGTGACA
GAGGACAATGTGATGAAGATAGCAGACTTTGGCCTCGCACGGGACATTCACCACATCGACTACTATAAAA
AGACAACCAACGGCCGACTGCCTGTGAAGTGGATGGCACCCGAGGCATTATTTGACCGGATCTACACCCA
CCAGAGTGATGTGTGGTCTTTCGGGGTGCTCCTGTGGGAGATCTTCGCTCTGGGCGGCTCCCCATACCCC
GGTGTGCCTGTGGAGGAACTTTTCAAGCTGCTGAAGGAGGGTCACCGCATGGACAAGCCCAGTAACTGCA
CCAACGAGCTGTACATGATGATGCGGGACTGCTGGCATGCAGTGCCCTCACAGAGACCCACCTTCAAGCA
GCTGGTGGAAGACCTGGACCGCATCGTGGCCTTGACCTCCAACCAGGAGTACCTGGACCTGTCCATGCCC
CTGGACCAGTACTCCCCCAGCTTTCCCGACACCCGGAGCTCTACGTGCTCCTCAGGGGAGGATTCCGTCT
TCTCTCATGAGCCGCTGCCCGAGGAGCCCTGCCTGCCCCGACACCCAGCCCAGCTTGCCAATGGCGGACT
CAAACGCCGCTGA
